>Addgene plasmid #37050 | p6874 pHAGE-N-V5-MAML1-ADDAA | addgene full sequence | sequence record 209774 | Addgene NGS Result
TGGAAGGGCTAATTCACTCCCAAAGAAGACAAGATATCCTTGATCTGTGGATCTACCACACACAAGGCTA
CTTCCCTGATTAGCAGAACTACACACCAGGGCCAGGGGTCAGATATCCACTGACCTTTGGATGGTGCTAC
AAGCTAGTACCAGTTGAGCCAGATAAGGTAGAAGAGGCCAATAAAGGAGAGAACACCAGCTTGTTACACC
CTGTGAGCCTGCATGGGATGGATGACCCGGAGAGAGAAGTGTTAGAGTGGAGGTTTGACAGCCGCCTAGC
ATTTCATCACGTGGCCCGAGAGCTGCATCCGGAGTACTTCAAGAACTGCTGATATCGAGCTTGCTACAAG
GGACTTTCCGCTGGGGACTTTCCAGGGAGGCGTGGCCTGGGCGGGACTGGGGAGTGGCGAGCCCTCAGAT
CCTGCATATAAGCAGCTGCTTTTTGCCTGTACTGGGTCTCTCTGGTTAGACCAGATCTGAGCCTGGGAGC
TCTCTGGCTAACTAGGGAACCCACTGCTTAAGCCTCAATAAAGCTTGCCTTGAGTGCTTCAAGTAGTGTG
TGCCCGTCTGTTGTGTGACTCTGGTAACTAGAGATCCCTCAGACCCTTTTAGTCAGTGTGGAAAATCTCT
AGCAGTGGCGCCCGAACAGGGACTTGAAAGCGAAAGGGAAACCAGAGGAGCTCTCTCGACGCAGGACTCG
GCTTGCTGAAGCGCGCACGGCAAGAGGCGAGGGGCGGCGACTGGTGAGTACGCCAAAAATTTTGACTAGC
GGAGGCTAGAAGGAGAGAGATGGGTGCGAGAGCGTCAGTATTAAGCGGGGGAGAATTAGATCGCGATGGG
AAAAAATTCGGTTAAGGCCAGGGGGAAAGAAAAAATATAAATTAAAACATATAGTATGGGCAAGCAGGGA
GCTAGAACGATTCGCAGTTAATCCTGGCCTGTTAGAAACATCAGAAGGCTGTAGACAAATACTGGGACAG
CTACAACCATCCCTTCAGACAGGATCAGAAGAACTTAGATCATTATATAATACAGTAGCAACCCTCTATT
GTGTGCATCAAAGGATAGAGATAAAAGACACCAAGGAAGCTTTAGACAAGATAGAGGAAGAGCAAAACAA
AAGTAAGACCACCGCACAGCAAGCGGCCGGCCGCTGATCTTCAGACCTGGAGGAGGAGATATGAGGGACA
ATTGGAGAAGTGAATTATATAAATATAAAGTAGTAAAAATTGAACCATTAGGAGTAGCACCCACCAAGGC
AAAGAGAAGAGTGGTGCAGAGAGAAAAAAGAGCAGTGGGAATAGGAGCTTTGTTCCTTGGGTTCTTGGGA
GCAGCAGGAAGCACTATGGGCGCAGCGTCAATGACGCTGACGGTACAGGCCAGACAATTATTGTCTGGTA
TAGTGCAGCAGCAGAACAATTTGCTGAGGGCTATTGAGGCGCAACAGCATCTGTTGCAACTCACAGTCTG
GGGCATCAAGCAGCTCCAGGCAAGAATCCTGGCTGTGGAAAGATACCTAAAGGATCAACAGCTCCTGGGG
ATTTGGGGTTGCTCTGGAAAACTCATTTGCACCACTGCTGTGCCTTGGAATGCTAGTTGGAGTAATAAAT
CTCTGGAACAGATTTGGAATCACACGACCTGGATGGAGTGGGACAGAGAAATTAACAATTACACAAGCTT
AATACACTCCTTAATTGAAGAATCGCAAAACCAGCAAGAAAAGAATGAACAAGAATTATTGGAATTAGAT
AAATGGGCAAGTTTGTGGAATTGGTTTAACATAACAAATTGGCTGTGGTATATAAAATTATTCATAATGA
TAGTAGGAGGCTTGGTAGGTTTAAGAATAGTTTTTGCTGTACTTTCTATAGTGAATAGAGTTAGGCAGGG
ATATTCACCATTATCGTTTCAGACCCACCTCCCAACCCCGAGGGGACCCGACAGGCCCGAAGGAATAGAA
GAAGAAGGTGGAGAGAGAGACAGAGACAGATCCATTCGATTAGTGAACGGATCTCGACGGTATCGCCGAA
TTCACAAATGGCAGTATTCATCCACAATTTTAAAAGAAAAGGGGGGATTGGGGGGTACAGTGCAGGGGAA
AGAATAGTAGACATAATAGCAACAGACATACAAACTAAAGAATTACAAAAACAAATTACAAAAATTCAAA
ATTTTCGGGTTTATTACAGGGACAGCAGAGATCCAGTTTGGACTAGTGGAGTTCCGCGTTACATAACTTA
CGGTAAATGGCCCGCCTGGCTGACCGCCCAACGACCCCCGCCCATTGACGTCAATAATGACGTATGTTCC
CATAGTAACGCCAATAGGGACTTTCCATTGACGTCAATGGGTGGAGTATTTACGGTAAACTGCCCACTTG
GCAGTACATCAAGTGTATCATATGCCAAGTACGCCCCCTATTGACGTCAATGACGGTAAATGGCCCGCCT
GGCATTATGCCCAGTACATGACCTTATGGGACTTTCCTACTTGGCAGTACATCTACGTATTAGTCATCGC
TATTACCATGGTGATGCGGTTTTGGCAGTACATCAATGGGCGTGGATAGCGGTTTGACTCACGGGGATTT
CCAAGTCTCCACCCCATTGACGTCAATGGGAGTTTGTTTTGGCACCAAAATCAACGGGACTTTCCAAAAT
GTCGTAACAACTCCGCCCCATTGACGCAAATGGGCGGTAGGCGTGTACGGTGGGAGGTCTATATAAGCAG
AGCTCTCCCTATCAGTGATAGAGATCTCCCTATCAGTGATAGAGATCGTCGACGAGCTCGTTTAGTGAAC
CGTCAGATCGCCTGGAGACGCCATCCACGCTGTTTTGACCTCCATAGAAGACACCGGGACCGATCCAGCC
TCCGGACTCTAGCGTTTAAACGCTAGCCACCATGGCGGGTAAGCCTATCCCTAACCCTCTCCTCGGTCTC
GATTCTACGGCTCGAGGTTATCAAACAAGTTTGTACAAAAAAGTTGGCATGGTGCTGCCCACCTGCCCCA
TGGCGGAGTTCGCGCTGCCGCGGCACAGCGCGGTCATGGAGCGCCTTCGCCGGCGCATCGAGCTGTGCCG
GCGCCACCACAGCACCTGCGAGGCCCGCTACGAGGCCGTGTCGCCCGAGCGCCTGGAGCTGGAGCGCCAA
CACACCTTCGCCCTGCACCAGCGCTGCATCCAGGCCAAGGCCAAGCGCGCCGGGAAGCACAGGCAGCCGC
CCGCCGCCACGGCCCCGGCGCCCGCCGCCCCGGCCCCGCGCCTGGACGCCGCTGACGGCCCCGAGCACGG
CCGCCCGGCCACGCATCTTCATGATACAGTTAAGAGGAATCTTGACAGCGCCACTTCCCCTCAGAATGGC
GATCAACAGAATGGCTACGGGGACCTCTTTCCTGGGCATAAGAAGACTCGCCGGGAGGCCCCTCTGGGAG
TTGCCATCTCTTCCAATGGACTGCCTCCAGCCTCCCCCCTCGGTCAGTCTGACAAGCCTTCTGGAGCCGA
CGCCCTGCAGTCCAGTGGGAAGCACTCTCTGGGGCTAGACTCTCTCAACAAAAAGCGTCTGGCTGACTCC
AGCCTTCACTTGAATGGAGGCAGTAACCCCAGTGAGTCATTTCCTCTGAGCCTGAATAAAGAACTGAAGC
AGGAGCCTGTCGAAGACCTGCCTTGCATGATCACTGGGACTGTCGGCTCCATATCGCAAAGCAACCTCAT
GCCAGACCTCAACCTTAACGAGCAGGAGTGGAAGGAGCTCATCGAGGAGCTGAACAGGTCGGTGCCCGAT
GAAGACATGAAGGACCTGTTTAATGAGGACTTCGAGGAGAAGAAGGACCCAGAGTCTTCTGGCTCTGCCA
CACAAACCCCCTTGGCACAGGACATTAATATTAAGACGGAATTCTCTCCAGCAGCCTTTGAGCAAGAACA
GTTAGGCTCTCCACAAGTGAGGGCCGGGTCTGCAGGGCAGACCTTTCTGGGGCCTTCCTCTGCCCCTGTG
AGTACAGATTCCCCCAGCCTAGGGGGCTCCCAAACCTTATTCCACACCTCTGGTCAGCCCCGGGCGGACA
ATCCCAGTCCAAACCTGATGCCGGCATCAGCCCAGGCCCAGAACGCACAAAGAGCCCTTGCAGGTGTGGT
ATTGCCCAGTCAGGGCCCAGGAGGGGCCTCAGAGCTGTCCTCTGCCCACCAGCTCCAGCAGATCGCTGCC
AAGCAGAAGCGCGAGCAGATGCTCCAGAACCCACAGCAGGCCACCCCGGCACCAGCCCCGGGCCAGATGT
CCACATGGCAGCAGACGGGGCCCTCCCACAGTTCCTTAGATGTCCCTTACCCCATGGAGAAGCCTGCCAG
CCCTTCCAGCTACAAGCAAGACTTCACTAACTCCAAACTGCTCATGATGCCTAGTGTGAATAAGAGTTCC
CCTCGGCCCGGAGGCCCCTACCTCCAGCCCAGCCATGTGAACCTGCTGAGTCACCAGCCACCGAGTAACT
TGAATCAGAACTCCGCGAATAACCAGGGGTCTGTGCTGGACTACGGCAATACAAAACCCCTTTCTCATTA
CAAAGCGGACTGTGGGCAAGGCAGCCCGGGGTCTGGCCAGAGCAAGCCAGCCCTGATGGCTTATCTTCCC
CAGCAGCTGTCCCATATAAGTCACGAGCAGAACTCCCTGTTTCTGATGAAGCCAAAGCCAGGAAATATGC
CTTTCCGATCACTGGTTCCACCTGGCCAGGAGCAGAACCCTTCCAGTGTCCCTGTGCAAGCCCAGGCTAC
CAGTGTTGGGACCCAGCCGCCTGCCGTGTCCGTGGCCAGCTCCCACAACAGCTCCCCCTATCTCAGCAGC
CAGCAACAGGCCGCTGTAATGAAGCAGCATCAGTTGCTTTTGGACCAACAGAAACAAAGGGAGCAGCAGC
AAAAGCATTTACAGCAACAGCAGTTCCTTCAGAGGCAACAGCACCTTCTCGCGGAACAGGAGAAGCAACA
GTTTCAGCGCCATCTGACCCGCCCACCACCCCAGTACCAAGACCCGACACAAGGCAGCTTCCCACAGCAG
GTTGGACAGTTCACAGGGTCCTCTGCTGCCGTGCCCGGCATGAACACCTTGGGTCCATCCAACTCCAGCT
GTCCTCGAGTGTTCCCTCAGGCTGGGAATCTGATGCCAATGGGCCCTGGACATGCTTCAGTTTCCTCTCT
CCCCACAAACTCAGGCCAACAGGACCGGGGTGTGGCTCAGTTCCCTGGCTCCCAAAACATGCCTCAGAGC
AGCCTCTATGGCATGGCTTCTGGCATAACCCAGATAGTTGCCCAGCCCCCGCCACAGGCCACCAATGGAC
ATGCCCACATTCCACGGCAGACCAACGTGGGCCAGAACACCTCCGTCTCAGCTGCCTATGGGCAGAACTC
TCTGGGAAGCTCTGGCCTCTCCCAGCAGCACAATAAGGGGACCCTGAACCCTGGTTTAACAAAGCCACCG
GTCCCAAGGGTGTCACCAGCCATGGGAGGCCAGAATTCCTCCTGGCAGCATCAGGGAATGCCGAACCTCA
GTGGCCAGACCCCAGGGAACAGCAACGTGAGTCCCTTCACTGCAGCCTCCAGTTTCCACATGCAGCAGCA
GGCCCACCTGAAAATGTCTAGCCCGCAATTCTCCCAGGCAGTGCCCAACAGGCCCATGGCTCCCATGAGC
TCAGCAGCTGCCGTGGGGTCCTTGCTACCCCCAGTGAGTGCACAGCAGAGGACCAGCGCCCCTGCCCCAG
CACCACCCCCAACAGCCCCTCAGCAGGGCTTGCCTGGCCTGAGCCCAGCAGGGCCTGAGCTGGGGGCCTT
CAGCCAGAGCCCTGCCTCACAGATGGGCGGTCGGGCGGGGCTGCACTGCACCCAGGCCTACCCTGTGCGG
ACCGCGGGCCAGGAGCTGCCTTTTGCCTATAGCGGGCAGCCAGGTGGCAGTGGGCTCTCTAGTGTGGCTG
GACACACCGATCTGATCGACTCCCTGCTGAAGAACAGGACTTCAGAGGAGTGGATGAGTGATGCGGACGA
CGCGGCAGGGTCTCAGTAATACCCAACTTTCTTGTACAAAGTGGTTCGATAACGAATTCTACCGGGTAGG
GGAGGCGCTTTTCCCAAGGCAGTCTGGAGCATGCGCTTTAGCAGCCCCGCTGGGCACTTGGCGCTACACA
AGTGGCCTCTGGCCTCGCACACATTCCACATCCACCGGTAGGCGCCAACCGGCTCCGTTCTTTGGTGGCC
CCTTCGCGCCACCTTCTACTCCTCCCCTAGTCAGGAAGTTCCCCCCCGCCCCGCAGCTCGCGTCGTGCAG
GACGTGACAAATGGAAGTAGCACGTCTCACTAGTCTCGTGCAGATGGACAGCACCGCTGAGCAATGGAAG
CGGGTAGGCCTTTGGGGCAGCGGCCAATAGCAGCTTTGCTCCTTCGCTTTCTGGGCTCAGAGGCTGGGAA
GGGGTGGGTCCGGGGGCGGGCTCAGGGGCGGGCTCAGGGGCGGGGCGGGCGCCCGAAGGTCCTCCGGAGG
CCCGGCATTCTGCACGCTTCAAAAGCGCACGTCTGCCGCGCTGTTCTCCTCTTCCTCATCTCCGGGCCTT
TCGACCTGCAGCCCAAGCTTACCATGACCGAGTACAAGCCCACGGTGCGCCTCGCCACCCGCGACGACGT
CCCCAGGGCCGTACGCACCCTCGCCGCCGCGTTCGCCGACTACCCCGCCACGCGCCACACCGTCGATCCG
GACCGCCACATCGAGCGGGTCACCGAGCTGCAAGAACTCTTCCTCACGCGCGTCGGGCTCGACATCGGCA
AGGTGTGGGTCGCGGACGACGGCGCCGCGGTGGCGGTCTGGACCACGCCGGAGAGCGTCGAAGCGGGGGC
GGTGTTCGCCGAGATCGGCCCGCGCATGGCCGAGTTGAGCGGTTCCCGGCTGGCCGCGCAGCAACAGATG
GAAGGCCTCCTGGCGCCGCACCGGCCCAAGGAGCCCGCGTGGTTCCTGGCCACCGTCGGCGTCTCGCCCG
ACCACCAGGGCAAGGGTCTGGGCAGCGCCGTCGTGCTCCCCGGAGTGGAGGCGGCCGAGCGCGCCGGGGT
GCCCGCCTTCCTGGAGACCTCCGCGCCCCGCAACCTCCCCTTCTACGAGCGGCTCGGCTTCACCGTCACC
GCCGACGTCGAGGTGCCCGAAGGACCGCGCACCTGGTGCATGACCCGCAAGCCCGGTGCCTGACGCCCGC
CCCACGACCCGCAGCGCCCGACCGAAAGGAGCGCACGACCCCATGCATCGATAGATCCTAATCAACCTCT
GGATTACAAAATTTGTGAAAGATTGACTGGTATTCTTAACTATGTTGCTCCTTTTACGCTATGTGGATAC
GCTGCTTTAATGCCTTTGTATCATGCTATTGCTTCCCGTATGGCTTTCATTTTCTCCTCCTTGTATAAAT
CCTGGTTGCTGTCTCTTTATGAGGAGTTGTGGCCCGTTGTCAGGCAACGTGGCGTGGTGTGCACTGTGTT
TGCTGACGCAACCCCCACTGGTTGGGGCATTGCCACCACCTGTCAGCTCCTTTCCGGGACTTTCGCTTTC
CCCCTCCCTATTGCCACGGCGGAACTCATCGCCGCCTGCCTTGCCCGCTGCTGGACAGGGGCTCGGCTGT
TGGGCACTGACAATTCCGTGGTGTTGTCGGGGAAATCATCGTCCTTTCCTTGGCTGCTCGCCTGTGTTGC
CACCTGGATTCTGCGCGGGACGTCCTTCTGCTACGTCCCTTCGGCCCTCAATCCAGCGGACCTTCCTTCC
CGCGGCCTGCTGCCGGCTCTGCGGCCTCTTCCGCGTCTTCGCCTTCGCCCTCAGACGAGTCGGATCTCCC
TTTGGGCCGCCTCCCCGCCTGAGATCCTTTAAGACCAATGACTTACAAGGCAGCTGTAGATCTTAGCCAC
TTTTTAAAAGAAAAGGGGGGACTGGAAGGGCTAATTCACTCCCAACGAAGACAAGATCTGCTTTTTGCTT
GTACTGGGTCTCTCTGGTTAGACCAGATCTGAGCCTGGGAGCTCTCTGGCTAACTAGGGAACCCACTGCT
TAAGCCTCAATAAAGCTTGCCTTGAGTGCTTCAAGTAGTGTGTGCCCGTCTGTTGTGTGACTCTGGTAAC
TAGAGATCCCTCAGACCCTTTTAGTCAGTGTGGAAAATCTCTAGCAGTAGTAGTTCATGTCATCTTATTA
TTCAGTATTTATAACTTGCAAAGAAATGAATATCAGAGAGTGAGAGGCCCGGGTTAATTAAGGAAAGGGC
TAGATCATTCTTGAAGACGAAAGGGCCTCGTGATACGCCTATTTTTATAGGTTAATGTCATGATAATAAT
GGTTTCTTAGACGTCAGGTGGCACTTTTCGGGGAAATGTGCGCGGAACCCCTATTTGTTTATTTTTCTAA
ATACATTCAAATATGTATCCGCTCATGAGACAATAACCCTGATAAATGCTTCAATAATATTGAAAAAGGA
AGAGTATGAGTATTCAACATTTCCGTGTCGCCCTTATTCCCTTTTTTGCGGCATTTTGCCTTCCTGTTTT
TGCTCACCCAGAAACGCTGGTGAAAGTAAAAGATGCTGAAGATCAGTTGGGTGCACGAGTGGGTTACATC
GAACTGGATCTCAACAGCGGTAAGATCCTTGAGAGTTTTCGCCCCGAAGAACGTTTTCCAATGATGAGCA
CTTTTAAAGTTCTGCTATGTGGCGCGGTATTATCCCGTGTTGACGCCGGGCAAGAGCAACTCGGTCGCCG
CATACACTATTCTCAGAATGACTTGGTTGAGTACTCACCAGTCACAGAAAAGCATCTTACGGATGGCATG
ACAGTAAGAGAATTATGCAGTGCTGCCATAACCATGAGTGATAACACTGCGGCCAACTTACTTCTGACAA
CGATCGGAGGACCGAAGGAGCTAACCGCTTTTTTGCACAACATGGGGGATCATGTAACTCGCCTTGATCG
TTGGGAACCGGAGCTGAATGAAGCCATACCAAACGACGAGCGTGACACCACGATGCCTGTAGCAATGGCA
ACAACGTTGCGCAAACTATTAACTGGCGAACTACTTACTCTAGCTTCCCGGCAACAATTAATAGACTGGA
TGGAGGCGGATAAAGTTGCAGGACCACTTCTGCGCTCGGCCCTTCCGGCTGGCTGGTTTATTGCTGATAA
ATCTGGAGCCGGTGAGCGTGGGTCTCGCGGTATCATTGCAGCACTGGGGCCAGATGGTAAGCCCTCCCGT
ATCGTAGTTATCTACACGACGGGGAGTCAGGCAACTATGGATGAACGAAATAGACAGATCGCTGAGATAG
GTGCCTCACTGATTAAGCATTGGTAACTGTCAGACCAAGTTTACTCATATATACTTTAGATTGATTTAAA
ACTTCATTTTTAATTTAAAAGGATCTAGGTGAAGATCCTTTTTGATAATCTCATGACCAAAATCCCTTAA
CGTGAGTTTTCGTTCCACTGAGCGTCAGACCCCGTAGAAAAGATCAAAGGATCTTCTTGAGATCCTTTTT
TTCTGCGCGTAATCTGCTGCTTGCAAACAAAAAAACCACCGCTACCAGCGGTGGTTTGTTTGCCGGATCA
AGAGCTACCAACTCTTTTTCCGAAGGTAACTGGCTTCAGCAGAGCGCAGATACCAAATACTGTTCTTCTA
GTGTAGCCGTAGTTAGGCCACCACTTCAAGAACTCTGTAGCACCGCCTACATACCTCGCTCTGCTAATCC
TGTTACCAGTGGCTGCTGCCAGTGGCGATAAGTCGTGTCTTACCGGGTTGGACTCAAGACGATAGTTACC
GGATAAGGCGCAGCGGTCGGGCTGAACGGGGGGTTCGTGCACACAGCCCAGCTTGGAGCGAACGACCTAC
ACCGAACTGAGATACCTACAGCGTGAGCTATGAGAAAGCGCCACGCTTCCCGAAGGGAGAAAGGCGGACA
GGTATCCGGTAAGCGGCAGGGTCGGAACAGGAGAGCGCACGAGGGAGCTTCCAGGGGGAAACGCCTGGTA
TCTTTATAGTCCTGTCGGGTTTCGCCACCTCTGACTTGAGCGTCGATTTTTGTGATGCTCGTCAGGGGGG
CGGAGCCTATGGAAAAACGCCAGCAACGCGGCCTTTTTACGGTTCCTGGCCTTTTGCTGGCCTTTTGCTC
ACATGTTCTTTCCTGCGTTATCCCCTGATTCTGTGGATAACCGTATTACCGCCTTTGAGTGAGCTGATAC
CGCTCGCCGCAGCCGAACGACCGAGCGCAGCGAGTCAGTGAGCGAGGAAGCGGAAGAGCGCCCAATACGC
AAACCGCCTCTCCCCGCGCGTTGGCCGATTCATTAATGCAGCAAGCTCATGGCTGACTAATTTTTTTTAT
TTATGCAGAGGCCGAGGCCGCCTCGGCCTCTGAGCTATTCCAGAAGTAGTGAGGAGGCTTTTTTGGAGGC
CTAGGCTTTTGCAAAAAGCTCCCCGTGGCACGACAGGTTTCCCGACTGGAAAGCGGGCAGTGAGCGCAAC
GCAATTAATGTGAGTTAGCTCACTCATTAGGCACCCCAGGCTTTACACTTTATGCTTCCGGCTCGTATGT
TGTGTGGAATTGTGAGCGGATAACAATTTCACACAGGAAACAGCTATGACATGATTACGAATTTCACAAA
TAAAGCATTTTTTTCACTGCATTCTAGTTGTGGTTTGTCCAAACTCATCAATGTATCTTATCATGTCTGG
ATCAACTGGATAACTCAAGCTAACCAAAATCATCCCAAACTTCCCACCCCATACCCTATTACCACTGCCA
ATTACCTGTGGTTTCATTTACTCTAAACCTGTGATTCCTCTGAATTATTTTCATTTTAAAGAAATTGTAT
TTGTTAAATATGTACTACAAACTTAGTAGT
Features (pLannotate 1.2.2; 31 found; start..end, strand, type, name):
    377..634     +  LTR            5' LTR (truncated): truncated 5' long terminal repeat (LTR) from HIV-1
    681..806     +  misc_feature   HIV-1 Ψ: packaging signal of human immunodeficiency virus type 1
    790..1128    +  CDS            HIV-1 gag (fragment): gag protein from human immunodeficiency virus 1; gag
   1303..1536    +  misc_feature   RRE: The Rev response element (RRE) of HIV-1 allows for Rev-dependent mRNA export from the nucleus to the cytoplasm.
   1913..2013    +  CDS            Rev (fragment): human immunodeficiency virus 1 (HIV-1) Rev protein; rev; enhances nuclear export of unspliced and incompletely spliced viral mRNAs
   2058..2175    +  misc_feature   cPPT/CTS: central polypurine tract and central termination sequence of HIV-1
   2227..2530    +  enhancer       CMV enhancer: human cytomegalovirus immediate early enhancer
   2531..2734    +  promoter       CMV promoter: human cytomegalovirus (CMV) immediate early promoter
   2736..2755    +  promoter       PLtetO-1 promoter (fragment): modified phage lambda PL promoter with tet operator sites (Lutz and Bujard, 1997)
   2757..2776    +  promoter       PLtetO-1 promoter (fragment): modified phage lambda PL promoter with tet operator sites (Lutz and Bujard, 1997)
   2784..2817    +  promoter       TRE3GV promoter (fragment): 3rd-generation Tet-responsive promoter that can be activated by binding of Tet-On® 3G, optimized for retroviral and lentiviral vectors
   2908..2949    +  CDS            V5 tag: epitope tag from simian virus 5
   2966..2983    +  protein_bind   attB1 (fragment): mutant version of attB; core recombination site for the Gateway® BP reaction BP Clonase™
   2989..6036    +  CDS            MAML1: MAML1_HUMAN - Also known as KIAA0200 From Homo sapiens (Human).
   6041..6065    -  protein_bind   attB2: mutant version of attB; recombination site for the Gateway® BP reaction BP Clonase™
   6084..6583    +  promoter       PGK promoter: mouse phosphoglycerate kinase 1 promoter
   6604..7203    +  CDS            PuroR: puromycin N-acetyltransferase; pac from Streptomyces alboniger; confers resistance to puromycin
   7270..7858    +  misc_feature   WPRE: woodchuck hepatitis virus posttranscriptional regulatory element
   7866..7931    +  CDS            nef (fragment): NEF_HV1Z2 - Experimental evidence at protein level: Swiss-Prot protein existence level 1. Extracellular Nef protein targets CD4(+) T-lymphocytes for apoptosis by interacting with CXCR4 surface receptors. From Human immunodeficiency virus type 1 group M subtype D (isolate Z2/CDC-Z34) (HIV-1).
   7933..8166    +  LTR            3' LTR (ΔU3): self-inactivating 3' long terminal repeat (LTR) from HIV-1
   8371..8475    +  promoter       AmpR promoter: bla
   8476..9336    +  CDS            AmpR: β-lactamase; bla; confers resistance to ampicillin, carbenicillin, and related antibiotics
   9507..10095   +  rep_origin     ori: high-copy-number ColE1/pMB1/pBR322/pUC origin of replication
  10278..10332   +  CDS            lacI (fragment): lac repressor; lacI; The lac repressor binds to the lac operator to inhibit transcription in E. coli. This inhibition can be relieved by adding lactose or isopropyl-β-D-thiogalactopyranoside (IPTG).
  10338..10431   +  rep_origin     SV40 ori (fragment): SV40 origin of replication
  10456..10493   +  CDS            lacI (fragment): lac repressor; lacI; The lac repressor binds to the lac operator to inhibit transcription in E. coli. This inhibition can be relieved by adding lactose or isopropyl-β-D-thiogalactopyranoside (IPTG).
  10506..10527   +  protein_bind   CAP binding site: CAP binding activates transcription in the presence of cAMP. E. coli catabolite activator protein
  10542..10572   +  promoter       lac promoter: promoter for the E. coli lac operon
  10576..10598   +  protein_bind   lac operator (fragment): The lac repressor binds to the lac operator to inhibit transcription in E. coli. This inhibition can be relieved by adding lactose or isopropyl-β-D-thiogalactopyranoside (IPTG). lac repressor encoded by lacI
  10630..10713   +  polyA_signal   SV40 poly(A) signal (fragment): SV40 polyadenylation signal
  10880..329     +  CDS            nef (fragment) (across the origin): NEF_HV1BR - Experimental evidence at protein level: Swiss-Prot protein existence level 1. Extracellular Nef protein targets CD4(+) T-lymphocytes for apoptosis by interacting with CXCR4 surface receptors (PubMed:14990729). From Human immunodeficiency virus type 1 group M subtype B (isolate BRU/LAI) (HIV-1).
