[The description below was written by a language model from this plasmid's Addgene catalogue record and pLannotate feature annotations shown in this document.]
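Description:
p6874 pHAGE-N-V5-MAML1-ADDAA is an HIV-1-based, self-inactivating lentiviral expression plasmid of about 10.9 kb, built on the pHAGE-N-V5 backbone and catalogued as a mammalian expression vector. It is propagated in E. coli through a high-copy ColE1/pUC-type origin and selected with ampicillin via the bla gene. The viral portion contains a truncated 5' LTR, the Ψ packaging signal with a short gag fragment, the Rev response element, the cPPT/CTS and a ΔU3 3' LTR. These elements allow the region between the LTRs to be packaged into particles when packaging functions are supplied in trans, and to integrate without retaining LTR promoter activity.

The payload is human MAML1 (Mastermind-like 1), a Notch pathway coactivator, carrying the "ADDAA" change that the depositor describes as an acidic domain mutant. The record does not give the exact residues altered. The coding sequence sits between attB1 and attB2 sites, which indicates Gateway recombination into the backbone, and it is fused in frame to an N-terminal V5 epitope tag provided by the vector. Expression is driven by the promoter listed as CMVt. The feature table shows this as the CMV enhancer and promoter followed by short tet operator-like fragments, which suggests a tetracycline-repressible CMV design, although the record does not state this outright. Downstream, a mouse PGK promoter drives puromycin N-acetyltransferase for selection of transduced or transfected cells, and a WPRE enhances transcript expression.

The associated publication concerns the binding of cutaneous beta-papillomavirus E6 proteins to Mastermind-like coactivators and the resulting repression of Notch signaling. The construct therefore most likely serves as a V5-tagged mutant MAML1 for interaction and signaling comparisons.
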