Addgene plasmid #37050: p6874 pHAGE-N-V5-MAML1-ADDAA
Depositing lab: Peter Howley. Depositing organization: Harvard Medical School. Publication: Cutaneous beta-human papillomavirus E6 proteins bind Mastermind-like coactivators and repress Notch signaling. Tan MJ, White EA, Sowa ME, Harper JW, Aster JC, Howley PM. Proc Natl Acad Sci U S A. 2012 Apr 30. 10.1073/pnas.1205991109 PubMed 22547818.
Backbone
  Vector backbone: pHAGE-N-V5
  Vector type: Mammalian Expression
  Selectable markers: Puromycin
Growth in bacteria
  Bacterial resistance: Ampicillin, 100 μg/mL
  Growth temperature: 37°C
  Growth strain: DH5alpha
  Copy number: Unknown
Gene/Insert
  Gene/Insert name: MAML1-ADDAA
  Species: H. sapiens (human)
  Entrez Gene: MAML1 (a.k.a. Mam-1, Mam1)
  Promoter: CMVt
  Tag / fusion protein: V5 (N terminal on backbone)
  Cloning method: Unknown
  Sequencing primers: 5′ unknown
Terms and licenses: Academic/Nonprofit Terms; Industry Terms: Not Available to Industry
Depositor comments: MAML1-ADDAA acidic domain mutant
How to cite: p6874 pHAGE-N-V5-MAML1-ADDAA was a gift from Peter Howley (Addgene plasmid # 37050 ; http://n2t.net/addgene:37050 ; RRID:Addgene_37050)
