>Addgene plasmid #37050 | p6874 pHAGE-N-V5-MAML1-ADDAA | addgene partial sequence | sequence record 49763 | hMAML1-R 5'-CCCGTAGCCATTCTGTTGAT-3'
GCGTCCAGGCGCGGGGCCGGGGCGGCGGGCGCCGGGGCCGTGGCGGCGGGCGGCTGCCTGTGCTTCCCGG
CGCGCTTGGCCTTGGCCTGGATGCAGCGCTGGTGCAGGGCGAAGGTGTGTTGGCGCTCCAGCTCCAGGCG
CTCGGGCGACACGGCCTCGTAGCGGGCCTCGCAGGTGCTGTGGTGGCGCCGGCACAGCTCGATGCGCCGG
CGAAGGCGCTCCATGACCGCGCTGTGCCGCGGCAGCGCGAACTCCGCCATGGGGCAGGTGGGCAGCACCA
TGCCAACTTTTTTGTACAAACTTGTTTGATAACCTCGAGCCGTAGAATCGAGACCGAGGAGAGGGTTAGG
GATAGGCTTACCCGCCATGGTGGCTAGCGTTTAAACGCTAGAGTCCGGAGGCTGGATCGGTCCCGGTGTC
TTCTATGGAGGTCAAAACAGCGTGGATGGCGTCTCCAGGCGATCTGACGGTTCACTAAACGAGCTCGTCG
ACGATCTCTATCACTGATAGGGAGATCTCTATCACTGATAGGGAGAGCTCTGCTTATATAGACCTCCCAC
CGTACACGCCTACCGCCCATTTGCGTCAATGGGGCGGAGTTGTTACGACATTTTGGAAAGTCCCGTTGAT
TTTGGTGCCAAAACAAACTCCCATTGACGTCAATGGGGGTGGAGACTTGGAAATCCCCGTGAGTCAAACC
GCTATCCACGCCCATTGATGTACTGCCAAAAACCGCATCACCATGGTAATAGCGATGACTAA
