>Addgene plasmid #37050 | p6874 pHAGE-N-V5-MAML1-ADDAA | addgene partial sequence | sequence record 50793 | MSCV-rev 5'-CAGCGGGGCTGCTAAAGCGCATGC-3'
CCCGGTAGAATTCGTTATCGAACCACTTTGTACAAGAAAGTTGGGTATTACTGNATGACCCTGCCGCGTC
GTCCGCATCACTCATCCACTCCTCTGAAGTCCTGTTCTTCAGCAGGGAGTCGATCAGATCGGTGTGTCCA
GCCACACTAGAGAGCCCACTGCCACCTGGCTGCCCGCTATAGGCAAAAGGCAGCTCCTGGCCCGCGGTCC
GCACAGGGTAGGCCTGGGTGCAGTGCAGCCCCGCCCGACCGCCCATCTGTGAGGCAGGGCTCTGGCTGAA
GGCCCCCAGCTCAGGCCCTGCTGGGCTCAGGCCAGGCAAGCCCTGCTGAGGGGCTGTTGGGGGTGGTGCT
GGGGCAGGGGCGCTGGTCCTCTGCTGTGCACTCACTGGGGGTAGCAAGGACCCCACGGCAGCTGCTGAGC
TCATGGGAGCCATGGGCCTGTTGGGCACTGCCTGGGAGAATTGCGGGCTAGACATTTTCAGGTGGGCCTG
CTGCTGCATGTGGAAACTGGAGGCTGCAGTGAAGGGACTCACGTTGCTGTTCCCTGGGGTCTGGCCACTG
AGGTTCGGCATTCCCTGATGCTGC
